>Addgene plasmid #144646 | TFORF3170 | addgene full sequence | sequence record 348520 | Addgene NGS Result
GGCTCCGGTGCCCGTCAGTGGGCAGAGCGCACATCGCCCACAGTCCCCGAGAAGTTGGGGGGAGGGGTCG
GCAATTGAACCGGTGCCTAGAGAAGGTGGCGCGGGGTAAACTGGGAAAGTGATGTCGTGTACTGGCTCCG
CCTTTTTCCCGAGGGTGGGGGAGAACCGTATATAAGTGCAGTAGTCGCCGTGAACGTTCTTTTTCGCAAC
GGGTTTGCCGCCAGAACACAGGTAAGTGCCGTGTGTGGTTCCCGCGGGCCTGGCCTCTTTACGGGTTATG
GCCCTTGCGTGCCTTGAATTACTTCCACCTGGCTGCAGTACGTGATTCTTGATCCCGAGCTTCGGGTTGG
AAGTGGGTGGGAGAGTTCGAGGCCTTGCGCTTAAGGAGCCCCTTCGCCTCGTGCTTGAGTTGAGGCCTGG
CCTGGGCGCTGGGGCCGCCGCGTGCGAATCTGGTGGCACCTTCGCGCCTGTCTCGCTGCTTTCGATAAGT
CTCTAGCCATTTAAAATTTTTGATGACCTGCTGCGACGCTTTTTTTCTGGCAAGATAGTCTTGTAAATGC
GGGCCAAGATCTGCACACTGGTATTTCGGTTTTTGGGGCCGCGGGCGGCGACGGGGCCCGTGCGTCCCAG
CGCACATGTTCGGCGAGGCGGGGCCTGCGAGCGCGGCCACCGAGAATCGGACGGGGGTAGTCTCAAGCTG
GCCGGCCTGCTCTGGTGCCTGGCCTCGCGCCGCCGTGTATCGCCCCGCCCTGGGCGGCAAGGCTGGCCCG
GTCGGCACCAGTTGCGTGAGCGGAAAGATGGCCGCTTCCCGGCCCTGCTGCAGGGAGCTCAAAATGGAGG
ACGCGGCGCTCGGGAGAGCGGGCGGGTGAGTCACCCACACAAAGGAAAAGGGCCTTTCCGTCCTCAGCCG
TCGCTTCATGTGACTCCACGGAGTACCGGGCGCCGTCCAGGCACCTCGATTAGTTCTCGAGCTTTTGGAG
TACGTCGTCTTTAGGTTGGGGGGAGGGGTTTTATGCGATGGAGTTTCCCCACACTGAGTGGGTGGAGACT
GAAGTTAGGCCAGCTTGGCACTTGATGTAATTCTCCTTGGAATTTGCCCTTTTTGAGTTTGGATCTTGGT
TCATTCTCAAGCCTCAGACAGTGGTTCAAAGTTTTTTTCTTCCATTTCAGGTGTCGTGAGGCTAGCATCG
ATTGATCAACAAGTTTGTACAAAAAAGTTGGCATGGCGGACAAGCGCAAACTCCAAGGTGAGATTGATCG
CTGCCTCAAGAAGGTGTCCGAGGGCGTGGAGCAGTTTGAAGATATTTGGCAGAAGCTCCACAATGCAGCC
AACGCGAACCAGAAAGAAAAGTATGAGGCTGACCTAAAGAAGGAGATTAAGAAGCTACAACGGCTGAGGG
ACCAAATCAAGACATGGGTAGCGTCCAACGAGATCAAGGACAAGAGGCAGCTTATAGACAACCGCAAGCT
CATTGAGACGCAAATGGAACGGTTCAAAGTTGTGGAACGAGAGACCAAAACCAAAGCTTACAGCAAAGAG
GGCCTGGGCCTGGCCCAGAAGGTAGATCCTGCCCAGAAGGAGAAGGAAGAGGTTGGCCAGTGGCTCACGA
ATACCATCGACACGCTCAACATGCAGGTGGACCAGTTTGAGAGTGAAGTGGAGTCACTGTCAGTGCAGAC
ACGCAAGAAGAAGGGCGACAAGGATAAGCAGGACCGGATTGAGGGCTTGAAGCGGCACATCGAGAAGCAC
CGCTACCACGTGCGCATGCTAGAGACCATCCTGCGCATGCTGGACAATGACTCCATCCTCGTTGACGCCA
TCCGCAAGATCAAGGACGACGTTGAGTACTATGTTGACTCATCCCAGGACCCCGACTTCGAGGAGAACGA
GTTTCTCTACGATGACCTGGACCTCGAGGACATTCCACAGGCGCTGGTCGCCACCTCCCCCCCCAGCCAC
AGCCACATGGAGGATGAGATCTTCAACCAGTCCAGCAGCACGCCCACCTCAACCACCTCCAGCTCTCCCA
TCCCGCCCAGCCCAGCCAACTGTACCACGGAAAACTCTGAAGATGATAAGAAGAGGGGACGTTCCACAGA
CAGTGAAGTCAGCCAGTCTCCAGCCAAAAACGGCTCCAAGCCTGTCCACAGCAACCAGCACCCTCAGTCC
CCAGCTGTGCCGCCCACCTACCCCTCCGGCCCCCCGCCTGCTGCCTCTGCCTTGAGCACCACTCCTGGCA
ACAATGGGGTCCCCGCCCCCGCAGCACCCCCAAGTGCCCTGGGCCCCAAGGCCAGTCCAGCTCCCAGCCA
CAACTCGGGCACCCCTGCTCCCTATGCCCAGGCGGTGGCCCCACCAGCTCCCAGTGGGCCCAGCACGACC
CAGCCCCGGCCCCCCAGCGTCCAGCCTAGCGGAGGCGGAGGCGGCGGCAGCGGAGGCGGAGGGAGCAGCA
GCAGTAGTAACAGCAGTGCCGGTGGAGGGGCTGGCAAGCAGAATGGCGCCACCAGTTACAGCTCAGTTGT
GGCAGACAGCCCGGCAGAGGTGGCTTTGAGCAGCAGTGGGGGCAACAATGCCAGCAGCCAGGCCTTGGGC
CCCCCTTCCGGCCCCCACAACCCACCTCCCAGCACCTCGAAGGAACCCAGTGCGGCAGCCCCAACGGGGG
CTGGGGGCGTGGCCCCAGGCTCAGGGAACAACTCAGGGGGACCCAGCCTCCTGGTGCCACTGCCTGTGAA
TCCTCCCAGCTCCCCAACGCCCAGCTTCAGTGATGCCAAGGCAGCCGGTGCCCTGCTCAATGGGCCTCCA
CAGTTCAGCACCGCCCCAGAAATCAAGGCCCCTGAGCCTCTGAGCTCCTTGAAGTCCATGGCGGAACGGG
CAGCCATCAGCTCTGGCATTGAGGACCCTGTGCCAACGCTGCACCTGACCGAGCGAGACATCATCCTGAG
CAGTACATCAGCACCTCCGGCCTCAGCCCAGCCGCCCCTGCAGCTGTCAGAGGTGAACATACCGCTGTCG
CTGGGTGTCTGTCCACTGGGCCCTGTGCCCCTCACCAAGGAGCAGCTCTATCAGCAGGCCATGGAAGAGG
CCGCCTGGCACCACATGCCTCACCCCTCTGACTCTGAGCGTATTCGGCAGTACCTCCCCCGGAACCCCTG
TCCGACGCCCCCCTACCACCACCAGATGCCACCCCCACACTCGGACACTGTGGAATTCTACCAGCGCCTG
TCGACCGAGACACTCTTCTTCATCTTCTACTATCTGGAGGGCACTAAGGCACAGTATCTGGCAGCCAAGG
CCCTAAAGAAGCAGTCATGGCGATTCCACACCAAGTACATGATGTGGTTCCAGAGGCACGAGGAGCCCAA
GACCATCACTGACGAGTTTGAGCAGGGCACCTACATCTACTTTGACTACGAGAAGTGGGGCCAGCGGAAG
AAGGAAGGCTTCACCTTTGAGTACCGCTACCTGGAGGACCGGGACCTCCAGTGCCCAACTTTCTTGTACA
AAGTGGTTGATATCGGTAAGCCTATCCCTAACCCTCTCCTCGGTCTCGATTCTACGTAGTAATGAACTAG
TCCGTAACTTGAAAGTATTTCGATTTCTTGGCTTTATATATCTTGTGGAAAGGACGATTCGTTGTACTGG
ATTTCGGACTCACGCGTTAAGTCGACAATCAACCTCTGGATTACAAAATTTGTGAAAGATTGACTGGTAT
TCTTAACTATGTTGCTCCTTTTACGCTATGTGGATACGCTGCTTTAATGCCTTTGTATCATGCTATTGCT
TCCCGTATGGCTTTCATTTTCTCCTCCTTGTATAAATCCTGGTTGCTGTCTCTTTATGAGGAGTTGTGGC
CCGTTGTCAGGCAACGTGGCGTGGTGTGCACTGTGTTTGCTGACGCAACCCCCACTGGTTGGGGCATTGC
CACCACCTGTCAGCTCCTTTCCGGGACTTTCGCTTTCCCCCTCCCTATTGCCACGGCGGAACTCATCGCC
GCCTGCCTTGCCCGCTGCTGGACAGGGGCTCGGCTGTTGGGCACTGACAATTCCGTGGTGTTGTCGGGGA
AATCATCGTCCTTTCCTTGGCTGCTCGCCTGTGTTGCCACCTGGATTCTGCGCGGGACGTCCTTCTGCTA
CGTCCCTTCGGCCCTCAATCCAGCGGACCTTCCTTCCCGCGGCCTGCTGCCGGCTCTGCGGCCTCTTCCG
CGTCTTCGCCTTCGCCCTCAGACGAGTCGGATCTCCCTTTGGGCCGCCTCCCCGCGTCGACTTTAAGACC
AATGACTTACAAGGCAGCTGTAGATCTTAGCCACTTTTTAAAAGAAAAGGGGGGACTGGAAGGGCTAATT
CACTCCCAACGAAGACAAGATCTGCTTTTTGCTTGTACTGGGTCTCTCTGGTTAGACCAGATCTGAGCCT
GGGAGCTCTCTGGCTAACTAGGGAACCCACTGCTTAAGCCTCAATAAAGCTTGCCTTGAGTGCTTCAAGT
AGTGTGTGCCCGTCTGTTGTGTGACTCTGGTAACTAGAGATCCCTCAGACCCTTTTAGTCAGTGTGGAAA
ATCTCTAGCAGTACGTATAGTAGTTCATGTCATCTTATTATTCAGTATTTATAACTTGCAAAGAAATGAA
TATCAGAGAGTGAGAGGAACTTGTTTATTGCAGCTTATAATGGTTACAAATAAAGCAATAGCATCACAAA
TTTCACAAATAAAGCATTTTTTTCACTGCATTCTAGTTGTGGTTTGTCCAAACTCATCAATGTATCTTAT
CATGTCTGGCTCTAGCTATCCCGCCCCTAACTCCGCCCATCCCGCCCCTAACTCCGCCCAGTTCCGCCCA
TTCTCCGCCCCATGGCTGACTAATTTTTTTTATTTATGCAGAGGCCGAGGCCGCCTCGGCCTCTGAGCTA
TTCCAGAAGTAGTGAGGAGGCTTTTTTGGAGGCCTAGGGACGTACCCAATTCGCCCTATAGTGAGTCGTA
TTACGCGCGCTCACTGGCCGTCGTTTTACAACGTCGTGACTGGGAAAACCCTGGCGTTACCCAACTTAAT
CGCCTTGCAGCACATCCCCCTTTCGCCAGCTGGCGTAATAGCGAAGAGGCCCGCACCGATCGCCCTTCCC
AACAGTTGCGCAGCCTGAATGGCGAATGGG
[124 nt withheld, positions 5141-5264]
C
[91 nt withheld, positions 5266-5356]
A
[49 nt withheld, positions 5358-5406]
CCTTTGACGTTGGAGTCCACGTTCTTT
[37 nt withheld, positions 5434-5470]
ACCCTATCTCGGTCTATTCTTTTGATTTATAAGGGATTTTGCCGATTTCGGCCTATTGGTTAAAAAATGA
GCTGATTTAACAAAAATTTAACGCGAATTTTAACAAAATATTAACGCTTACAATTTAGGTGGCACTTTTC
GGGGAAATGTGCGCGGAACCCCTATTTGTTTATTTTTCTAAATACATTCAAATATGTATCCGCTCATGAG
ACAATAACCCTGATAAATGCTTCAATAATATTGAAAAAGGAAGAGTATGAGTATTCAACATTTCCGTGTC
GCCCTTATTCCCTTTTTTGCGGCATTTTGCCTTCCTGTTTTTGCTCACCCAGAAACGCTGGTGAAAGTAA
AAGATGCTGAAGATCAGTTGGGTGCACGAGTGGGTTACATCGAACTGGATCTCAACAGCGGTAAGATCCT
TGAGAGTTTTCGCCCCGAAGAACGTTTTCCAATGATGAGCACTTTTAAAGTTCTGCTATGTGGCGCGGTA
TTATCCCGTATTGACGCCGGGCAAGAGCAACTCGGTCGCCGCATACACTATTCTCAGAATGACTTGGTTG
AGTACTCACCAGTCACAGAAAAGCATCTTACGGATGGCATGACAGTAAGAGAATTATGCAGTGCTGCCAT
AACCATGAGTGATAACACTGCGGCCAACTTACTTCTGACAACGATCGGAGGACCGAAGGAGCTAACCGCT
TTTTTGCACAACATGGGGGATCATGTAACTCGCCTTGATCGTTGGGAACCGGAGCTGAATGAAGCCATAC
CAAACGACGAGCGTGACACCACGATGCCTGTAGCAATGGCAACAACGTTGCGCAAACTATTAACTGGCGA
ACTACTTACTCTAGCTTCCCGGCAACAATTAATAGACTGGATGGAGGCGGATAAAGTTGCAGGACCACTT
CTGCGCTCGGCCCTTCCGGCTGGCTGGTTTATTGCTGATAAATCTGGAGCCGGTGAGCGTGGGTCTCGCG
GTATCATTGCAGCACTGGGGCCAGATGGTAAGCCCTCCCGTATCGTAGTTATCTACACGACGGGGAGTCA
GGCAACTATGGATGAACGAAATAGACAGATCGCTGAGATAGGTGCCTCACTGATTAAGCATTGGTAACTG
TCAGACCAAGTTTACTCATATATACTTTAGATTGATTTAAAACTTCATTTTTAATTTAAAAGGATCTAGG
TGAAGATCCTTTTTGATAATCTCATGACCAAAATCCCTTAACGTGAGTTTTCGTTCCACTGAGCGTCAGA
CCCCGTAGAAAAGATCAAAGGATCTTCTTGAGATCCTTTTTTTCTGCGCGTAATCTGCTGCTTGCAAACA
AAAAAACCACCGCTACCAGCGGTGGTTTGTTTGCCGGATCAAGAGCTACCAACTCTTTTTCCGAAGGTAA
CTGGCTTCAGCAGAGCGCAGATACCAAATACTGTTCTTCTAGTGTAGCCGTAGTTAGGCCACCACTTCAA
GAACTCTGTAGCACCGCCTACATACCTCGCTCTGCTAATCCTGTTACCAGTGGCTGCTGCCAGTGGCGAT
AAGTCGTGTCTTACCGGGTTGGACTCAAGACGATAGTTACCGGATAAGGCGCAGCGGTCGGGCTGAACGG
GGGGTTCGTGCACACAGCCCAGCTTGGAGCGAACGACCTACACCGAACTGAGATACCTACAGCGTGAGCT
ATGAGAAAGCGCCACGCTTCCCGAAGGGAGAAAGGCGGACAGGTATCCGGTAAGCGGCAGGGTCGGAACA
GGAGAGCGCACGAGGGAGCTTCCAGGGGGAAACGCCTGGTATCTTTATAGTCCTGTCGGGTTTCGCCACC
TCTGACTTGAGCGTCGATTTTTGTGATGCTCGTCAGGGGGGCGGAGCCTATGGAAAAACGCCAGCAACGC
GGCCTTTTTACGGTTCCTGGCCTTTTGCTGGCCTTTTGCTCACATGTTCTTTCCTGCGTTATCCCCTGAT
TCTGTGGATAACCGTATTACCGCCTTTGAGTGAGCTGATACCGCTCGCCGCAGCCGAACGACCGAGCGCA
GCGAGTCAGTGAGCGAGGAAGCGGAAGAGCGCCCAATACGCAAACCGCCTCTCCCCGCGCGTTGGCCGAT
TCATTAATGCAGCTGGCACGACAGGTTTCCCGACTGGAAAGCGGGCAGTGAGCGCAACGCAATTAATGTG
AGTTAGCTCACTCATTAGGCACCCCAGGCTTTACACTTTATGCTTCCGGCTCGTATGTTGTGTGGAATTG
TGAGCGGATAACAATTTCACACAGGAAACAGCTATGACCATGATTACGCCAAGCGCGCAATTAACCCTCA
CTAAAGGGAACAAAAGCTGGAGCTGCAAGCTTAATGTAGTCTTATGCAATACTCTTGTAGTCTTGCAACA
TGGTAACGATGAGTTAGCAACATGCCTTACAAGGAGAGAAAAAGCACCGTGCATGCCGATTGGTGGAAGT
AAGGTGGTACGATCGTGCCTTATTAGGAAGGCAACAGACGGGTCTGACATGGATTGGACGAACCACTGAA
TTGCCGCATTGCAGAGATATTGTATTTAAGTGCCTAGCTCGATACATAAACGGGTCTCTCTGGTTAGACC
AGATCTGAGCCTGGGAGCTCTCTGGCTAACTAGGGAACCCACTGCTTAAGCCTCAATAAAGCTTGCCTTG
AGTGCTTCAAGTAGTGTGTGCCCGTCTGTTGTGTGACTCTGGTAACTAGAGATCCCTCAGACCCTTTTAG
TCAGTGTGGAAAATCTCTAGCAGTGGCGCCCGAACAGGGACTTGAAAGCGAAAGGGAAACCAGAGGAGCT
CTCTCGACGCAGGACTCGGCTTGCTGAAGCGCGCACGGCAAGAGGCGAGGGGCGGCGACTGGTGAGTACG
CCAAAAATTTTGACTAGCGGAGGCTAGAAGGAGAGAGATGGGTGCGAGAGCGTCAGTATTAAGCGGGGGA
GAATTAGATCGCGATGGGAAAAAATTCGGTTAAGGCCAGGGGGAAAGAAAAAATATAAATTAAAACATAT
AGTATGGGCAAGCAGGGAGCTAGAACGATTCGCAGTTAATCCTGGCCTGTTAGAAACATCAGAAGGCTGT
AGACAAATACTGGGACAGCTACAACCATCCCTTCAGACAGGATCAGAAGAACTTAGATCATTATATAATA
CAGTAGCAACCCTCTATTGTGTGCATCAAAGGATAGAGATAAAAGACACCAAGGAAGCTTTAGACAAGAT
AGAGGAAGAGCAAAACAAAAGTAAGACCACCGCACAGCAAGCGGCCGCTGATCTTCAGACCTGGAGGAGG
AGATATGAGGGACAATTGGAGAAGTGAATTATATAAATATAAAGTAGTAAAAATTGAACCATTAGGAGTA
GCACCCACCAAGGCAAAGAGAAGAGTGGTGCAGAGAGAAAAAAGAGCAGTGGGAATAGGAGCTTTGTTCC
TTGGGTTCTTGGGAGCAGCAGGAAGCACTATGGGCGCAGCGTCAATGACGCTGACGGTACAGGCCAGACA
ATTATTGTCTGGTATAGTGCAGCAGCAGAACAATTTGCTGAGGGCTATTGAGGCGCAACAGCATCTGTTG
CAACTCACAGTCTGGGGCATCAAGCAGCTCCAGGCAAGAATCCTGGCTGTGGAAAGATACCTAAAGGATC
AACAGCTCCTGGGGATTTGGGGTTGCTCTGGAAAACTCATTTGCACCACTGCTGTGCCTTGGAATGCTAG
TTGGAGTAATAAATCTCTGGAACAGATTTGGAATCACACGACCTGGATGGAGTGGGACAGAGAAATTAAC
AATTACACAAGCTTAATACACTCCTTAATTGAAGAATCGCAAAACCAGCAAGAAAAGAATGAACAAGAAT
TATTGGAATTAGATAAATGGGCAAGTTTGTGGAATTGGTTTAACATAACAAATTGGCTGTGGTATATAAA
ATTATTCATAATGATAGTAGGAGGCTTGGTAGGTTTAAGAATAGTTTTTGCTGTACTTTCTATAGTGAAT
AGAGTTAGGCAGGGATATTCACCATTATCGTTTCAGACCCACCTCCCAACCCCGAGGGGACCCATGCATT
GCATCTCAATTAGTCAGCAACCAGGTGTGGAAAGTCCCCAGGCTCCCCAGCAGGCAGAAGTATGCAAAGC
ATGCGTCTCAATTAGTCAGCAACCATAGTCCCGCCCCTAACTCCGCCCATCCCGCCCCTAACTCCGCCCA
GTTCCGCCCATTCTCCGCCCCATGGCTGACTAATTTTTTTTATTTATGCAGAGGCCGAGGCCGCCTCGGC
CTCTGAGCTATTCCAGAAGTAGTGAGGAGGCTTTTTTGGAGGCCTAGGCTTTTGCAAAAAGCTTTCTAGA
GGTACCACCGGAGCTTACCATGACCGAGTACAAGCCCACGGTGCGCCTCGCCACCCGCGACGACGTCCCC
AGGGCCGTACGCACCCTCGCCGCCGCGTTCGCCGACTACCCCGCCACGCGCCACACCGTCGATCCGGACC
GCCACATCGAGCGGGTCACCGAGCTGCAAGAACTCTTCCTCACGCGCGTCGGGCTCGACATCGGCAAGGT
GTGGGTCGCGGACGACGGCGCCGCCGTGGCGGTCTGGACCACGCCGGAGAGCGTCGAAGCGGGGGCGGTG
TTCGCCGAGATCGGCCCGCGCATGGCCGAGTTGAGCGGTTCCCGGCTGGCCGCGCAGCAACAGATGGAAG
GCCTCCTGGCGCCGCACCGGCCCAAGGAGCCCGCGTGGTTCCTGGCCACCGTCGGCGTCTCGCCCGACCA
CCAGGGCAAGGGTCTGGGCAGCGCCGTCGTGCTCCCCGGAGTGGAGGCGGCCGAGCGCGCCGGGGTGCCC
GCCTTCCTGGAGACCTCCGCGCCCCGCAACCTCCCCTTCTACGAGCGGCTCGGCTTCACCGTCACCGCCG
ACGTCGAGGTGCCCGAAGGACCGCGCACCTGGTGCATGACCCGCAAGCCCGGTGCCAGTTAACGAATTCT
AGATCTTGAGACAAATGGCAGTATTCATCCACAATTTTAAAAGAAAAGGGGGGATTGGGGGGTACAGTGC
AGGGGAAAGAATAGTAGACATAATAGCAACAGACATACAAACTAAAGAATTACAAAAACAAATTACAAAA
ATTCAAAATTTTCGGGTTTATTACAGGGACAGCAGAGATCCACTTTGGCGCCGGCTCGAGGCCTGCAGGT
GCAAAGATGGATAAAGTTTTAAACAGAGAGGAATCTTTGCAGCTAATGGACCTTCTAGGTCTTGAAAGGA
GTGGGAATT
Features (pLannotate 1.2.2; 34 found; start..end, strand, type, name):
      1..1179    +  promoter       EF-1α promoter: strong constitutive promoter for human elongation factor EF-1α
   1200..1217    +  protein_bind   attB1 (fragment): mutant version of attB; core recombination site for the Gateway® BP reaction BP Clonase™
   1223..3481    +  CDS            CNOT3: CNOT3_HUMAN - Also known as KIAA0691, LENG2, NOT3. Experimental evidence at protein level: Swiss-Prot protein existence level 1. Component of the CCR4-NOT complex which is one of the major cellular mRNA deadenylases and is linked to various cellular processes including bulk mRNA degradation, miRNA-mediated repression, translational repression during translational initiation and general transcription regulation. Additional complex functions may be a consequence of its influence on mRNA expression. May be involved in metabolic regulation; may be involved in recruitment of the CCR4-NOT complex to
   3484..3507    -  protein_bind   attB2: mutant version of attB; recombination site for the Gateway® BP reaction BP Clonase™
   3515..3556    +  CDS            V5 tag: epitope tag from simian virus 5
   3572..3625    +  promoter       U6 promoter (fragment): RNA polymerase III promoter for human U6 snRNA
   3667..4255    +  misc_feature   WPRE: woodchuck hepatitis virus posttranscriptional regulatory element
   4306..4325    +  misc_feature   cPPT/CTS (fragment): central polypurine tract and central termination sequence of HIV-1
   4327..4560    +  LTR            3' LTR (ΔU3): self-inactivating 3' long terminal repeat (LTR) from HIV-1
   4638..4759    +  polyA_signal   SV40 poly(A) signal: SV40 polyadenylation signal
   4799..4934    +  rep_origin     SV40 ori: SV40 origin of replication
   4955..4973    -  promoter       T7 promoter: promoter for bacteriophage T7 RNA polymerase
   4981..5136    +  CDS            lacZα (fragment): LacZα fragment of β-galactosidase; lacZ fragment
   5141..5569    +  rep_origin     f1 ori (sequence partly withheld): f1 bacteriophage origin of replication; arrow indicates direction of (+) strand synthesis
   5622..5726    +  promoter       AmpR promoter: bla
   5727..6587    +  CDS            AmpR: β-lactamase; bla; confers resistance to ampicillin, carbenicillin, and related antibiotics
   6758..7346    +  rep_origin     ori: high-copy-number ColE1/pMB1/pBR322/pUC origin of replication
   7529..7621    +  CDS            lacI (fragment): lac repressor; lacI; The lac repressor binds to the lac operator to inhibit transcription in E. coli. This inhibition can be relieved by adding lactose or isopropyl-β-D-thiogalactopyranoside (IPTG).
   7634..7655    +  protein_bind   CAP binding site: CAP binding activates transcription in the presence of cAMP. E. coli catabolite activator protein
   7670..7700    +  promoter       lac promoter: promoter for the E. coli lac operon
   7704..7726    +  protein_bind   lac operator (fragment): The lac repressor binds to the lac operator to inhibit transcription in E. coli. This inhibition can be relieved by adding lactose or isopropyl-β-D-thiogalactopyranoside (IPTG). lac repressor encoded by lacI
   7769..7787    +  promoter       T3 promoter: promoter for bacteriophage T3 RNA polymerase
   7815..8041    +  promoter       RSV promoter: Rous sarcoma virus enhancer/promoter
   8042..8222    +  LTR            5' LTR (truncated): truncated 5' long terminal repeat (LTR) from HIV-1
   8269..8394    +  misc_feature   HIV-1 Ψ: packaging signal of human immunodeficiency virus type 1
   8378..8741    +  CDS            HIV-1 gag (fragment): gag protein from human immunodeficiency virus 1; gag
   8887..9120    +  misc_feature   RRE: The Rev response element (RRE) of HIV-1 allows for Rev-dependent mRNA export from the nucleus to the cytoplasm.
   9497..9523    +  CDS            Rev (fragment): human immunodeficiency virus 1 (HIV-1) Rev protein; rev; enhances nuclear export of unspliced and incompletely spliced viral mRNAs
   9530..9553    +  promoter       SV40 promoter (fragment): SV40 early promoter
   9554..9625    +  promoter       SV40 promoter (fragment): SV40 enhancer and early promoter
   9649..9784    +  rep_origin     SV40 ori: SV40 origin of replication
   9830..10426   +  CDS            PuroR (fragment): puromycin N-acetyltransferase; pac from Streptomyces; confers resistance to puromycin
  10475..10592   +  misc_feature   cPPT/CTS: central polypurine tract and central termination sequence of HIV-1
  10657..10723   +  CDS            small t antigen (fragment): SV40 (simian virus 40) small t antigen
