[The description below was written by a language model from this plasmid's Addgene catalogue record and pLannotate feature annotations shown in this document.]
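Description:
TFORF3170 is a third-generation-style, self-inactivating lentiviral expression plasmid built on the pLX_TRC317 backbone. It belongs to a barcoded library of human transcription factor open reading frames. It is maintained in E. coli through a high-copy ColE1/pUC origin and an ampicillin resistance gene (AmpR), and an f1 origin is also present. The depositor notes that the plasmid can recombine, which fits the repeated LTR sequences. The viral portion starts with an RSV promoter driving a truncated HIV-1 5' LTR. This is followed by the Ψ packaging signal with a gag fragment, the Rev response element, a cPPT/CTS and a ΔU3 3' LTR, with an SV40 polyadenylation signal just outside the 3' LTR. Together these allow Rev-dependent packaging of the genome and leave the integrated provirus without LTR promoter activity.

Two expression units sit between the LTRs. An SV40 early promoter drives puromycin N-acetyltransferase, which allows selection of transduced mammalian cells. Downstream of the cPPT, the EF-1α promoter drives human CNOT3 (reference transcript NM_014516.3), a subunit of the CCR4-NOT deadenylase complex. The ORF was inserted by Gateway cloning and is flanked by attB1 and attB2 sites. It reads through attB2 into a C-terminal V5 epitope tag, and a WPRE follows to enhance transcript expression. The catalogue entry describes a unique 24-bp barcode for each library member, but the feature table does not annotate it, so its position is not stated. A short U6 promoter fragment is annotated between the V5 tag and the WPRE. The construct is intended for stable CNOT3 overexpression, alone or in pooled screens where barcode sequencing identifies the ORF, such as screens of directed differentiation.
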