Addgene plasmid #144646: TFORF3170
Purpose: Lentiviral vector for overexpressing transcription factor ORFs with unique 24-bp barcodes. Barcodes facilitate identification of transcription factors in pooled screens.
Depositing lab: Feng Zhang. Depositing organization: Broad Institute. Publication: A transcription factor atlas of directed differentiation. Joung J, Ma S, Tay T, Geiger-Schuller KR, Kirchgatterer PC, Verdine VK, Guo B, Arias-Garcia MA, Allen WE, Singh A, Kuksenko O, Abudayyeh OO, Gootenberg JS, Fu Z, Macrae RK, Buenrostro JD, Regev A, Zhang F. Cell. 2023 Jan 5;186(1):209-229.e26. doi: 10.1016/j.cell.2022.11.026. PubMed 36608654.
Backbone
  Vector backbone: pLX_TRC317
  Backbone manufacturer: Broad Institute Genetic Perturbation Platform
  Backbone size w/o insert (bp): 8264
  Vector type: Mammalian Expression, Lentiviral
  Selectable markers: Puromycin
Growth in bacteria
  Bacterial resistance: Ampicillin, 100 μg/mL
  Growth temperature: 37°C
  Growth strain: NEB Stable
  Copy number: High Copy
Gene/Insert
  Gene/Insert name: CNOT3
  Species: H. sapiens (human)
  Insert size (bp): 2465
  Entrez Gene: CNOT3 (a.k.a. IDDSADF, LENG2, NOT3, NOT3H)
  Promoter: EF1a
  Tag / fusion protein: V5 (C terminal on insert)
  Cloning method: Gateway Cloning
  Sequencing primers: 5′ GGGTGGAGACTGAAGTTAGGCCAG; 3′ CACATAGCGTAAAAGGAGCAACATAG
Resource information
  A portion of this plasmid was derived from a plasmid made by: Broad Institute Genetic Perturbation Platform
Terms and licenses: Academic/Nonprofit Terms; Industry Terms: Not Available to Industry
Depositor comments: NM_014516.3 Please test multiple small colonies in case of plasmid recombination. To make this collection available in a timely manner, a portion of this collection was not fully sequenced by Addgene. If an Addgene verified full plasmid sequence is not available, please contact us prior to placing an order to request the full sequence.
How to cite: TFORF3170 was a gift from Feng Zhang (Addgene plasmid # 144646 ; http://n2t.net/addgene:144646 ; RRID:Addgene_144646)
