>Addgene plasmid #144646 | TFORF3170 | depositor partial sequence | sequence record 286053 | Insert
ATCGATTGATCAACAAGTTTGTACAAAAAAGTTGGCATGGCGGACAAGCGCAAACTCCAAGGTGAGATTG
ATCGCTGCCTCAAGAAGGTGTCCGAGGGCGTGGAGCAGTTTGAAGATATTTGGCAGAAGCTCCACAATGC
AGCCAACGCGAACCAGAAAGAAAAGTATGAGGCTGACCTAAAGAAGGAGATTAAGAAGCTACAACGGCTG
AGGGACCAAATCAAGACATGGGTAGCGTCCAACGAGATCAAGGACAAGAGGCAGCTTATAGACAACCGCA
AGCTCATTGAGACGCAAATGGAACGGTTCAAAGTTGTGGAACGAGAGACCAAAACCAAAGCTTACAGCAA
AGAGGGCCTGGGCCTGGCCCAGAAGGTAGATCCTGCCCAGAAGGAGAAGGAAGAGGTTGGCCAGTGGCTC
ACGAATACCATCGACACGCTCAACATGCAGGTGGACCAGTTTGAGAGTGAAGTGGAGTCACTGTCAGTGC
AGACACGCAAGAAGAAGGGCGACAAGGATAAGCAGGACCGGATTGAGGGCTTGAAGCGGCACATCGAGAA
GCACCGCTACCACGTGCGCATGCTAGAGACCATCCTGCGCATGCTGGACAATGACTCCATCCTCGTTGAC
GCCATCCGCAAGATCAAGGACGACGTTGAGTACTATGTTGACTCATCCCAGGACCCCGACTTCGAGGAGA
ACGAGTTTCTCTACGATGACCTGGACCTCGAGGACATTCCACAGGCGCTGGTCGCCACCTCCCCCCCCAG
CCACAGCCACATGGAGGATGAGATCTTCAACCAGTCCAGCAGCACGCCCACCTCAACCACCTCCAGCTCT
CCCATCCCGCCCAGCCCAGCCAACTGTACCACGGAAAACTCTGAAGATGATAAGAAGAGGGGACGTTCCA
CAGACAGTGAAGTCAGCCAGTCTCCAGCCAAAAACGGCTCCAAGCCTGTCCACAGCAACCAGCACCCTCA
GTCCCCAGCTGTGCCGCCCACCTACCCCTCCGGCCCCCCGCCTGCTGCCTCTGCCTTGAGCACCACTCCT
GGCAACAATGGGGTCCCCGCCCCCGCAGCACCCCCAAGTGCCCTGGGCCCCAAGGCCAGTCCAGCTCCCA
GCCACAACTCGGGCACCCCTGCTCCCTATGCCCAGGCGGTGGCCCCACCAGCTCCCAGTGGGCCCAGCAC
GACCCAGCCCCGGCCCCCCAGCGTCCAGCCTAGCGGAGGCGGAGGCGGCGGCAGCGGAGGCGGAGGGAGC
AGCAGCAGTAGTAACAGCAGTGCCGGTGGAGGGGCTGGCAAGCAGAATGGCGCCACCAGTTACAGCTCAG
TTGTGGCAGACAGCCCGGCAGAGGTGGCTTTGAGCAGCAGTGGGGGCAACAATGCCAGCAGCCAGGCCTT
GGGCCCCCCTTCCGGCCCCCACAACCCACCTCCCAGCACCTCGAAGGAACCCAGTGCGGCAGCCCCAACG
GGGGCTGGGGGCGTGGCCCCAGGCTCAGGGAACAACTCAGGGGGACCCAGCCTCCTGGTGCCACTGCCTG
TGAATCCTCCCAGCTCCCCAACGCCCAGCTTCAGTGATGCCAAGGCAGCCGGTGCCCTGCTCAATGGGCC
TCCACAGTTCAGCACCGCCCCAGAAATCAAGGCCCCTGAGCCTCTGAGCTCCTTGAAGTCCATGGCGGAA
CGGGCAGCCATCAGCTCTGGCATTGAGGACCCTGTGCCAACGCTGCACCTGACCGAGCGAGACATCATCC
TGAGCAGTACATCAGCACCTCCGGCCTCAGCCCAGCCGCCCCTGCAGCTGTCAGAGGTGAACATACCGCT
GTCGCTGGGTGTCTGTCCACTGGGCCCTGTGCCCCTCACCAAGGAGCAGCTCTATCAGCAGGCCATGGAA
GAGGCCGCCTGGCACCACATGCCTCACCCCTCTGACTCTGAGCGTATTCGGCAGTACCTCCCCCGGAACC
CCTGTCCGACGCCCCCCTACCACCACCAGATGCCACCCCCACACTCGGACACTGTGGAATTCTACCAGCG
CCTGTCGACCGAGACACTCTTCTTCATCTTCTACTATCTGGAGGGCACTAAGGCACAGTATCTGGCAGCC
AAGGCCCTAAAGAAGCAGTCATGGCGATTCCACACCAAGTACATGATGTGGTTCCAGAGGCACGAGGAGC
CCAAGACCATCACTGACGAGTTTGAGCAGGGCACCTACATCTACTTTGACTACGAGAAGTGGGGCCAGCG
GAAGAAGGAAGGCTTCACCTTTGAGTACCGCTACCTGGAGGACCGGGACCTCCAGTGCCCAACTTTCTTG
TACAAAGTGGTTGATATCGGTAAGCCTATCCCTAACCCTCTCCTCGGTCTCGATTCTACGTAGTAATGAA
CTAGTCCGTAACTTGAAAGTATTTCGATTTCTTGGCTTTATATATCTTGTGGAAAGGACGATTCGTTGTA
CTGGATTTCGGACTC
