>Addgene plasmid #144646 | TFORF3170 | depositor partial sequence | sequence record 286054 | Barcode
TTCGTTGTACTGGATTTCGGACTC
